>Addgene plasmid #110543 | pET22b-ecDHFR-dCys-T46C | addgene full sequence | sequence record 212223 | Addgene NGS Result
ATCCGGATATAGTTCCTCCTTTCAGCAAAAAACCCCTCAAGACCCGTTTAGAGGCCCCAAGGGGTTATGC
TAGTTATTGCTCAGCGGTGGCAGCAGCCAACTCAGCTTCCTTTCGGGCTTTGTTAGCAGCCGGATCTCAG
TGGTGGTGGTGGTGGTGCTCGAGTGCGGCCGCAAGCTTGTCGACGGAGCTCGAATTCGGATCCTTAACGA
CGCTCGAGGATTTCGAAACTATAGCTATGCGAGTTCTGCGCATCAGCATCGTGGAATTCGCTGAATACCG
ATTCCCAGTCATCCGGCTCGTAATCCGGAAAATGGGTGTCGCCTTCCACTTCTGCATCGATATGCGTCAG
ATACAGTTTTTGCGCTTTTGGCAAGAACTGTTCATAAACGCGTCCGCCGCCAATCACCATGATTTCTGGT
ACGTCACCAGCCGCCGCGATGGCTTCGTCGACCGATTTAACCCAGGTAACCCGATCATCGGTCCCGGGTT
GACTGCTGAGGATAATATTTTTGCGGCCGGGCAAAGGCCTACCGATTGATTCCCAGCAATGGCGCCCCAT
AATCACGGGTTTATTTAAGGTGTTGCGTTTAAACCAGGCGAGATCGGCAGGCAGGTTCCATGGCATGGCG
TTTTCCATGCCGATAACGCGATCTACCGCTAGCGCCGCAATCAGACTGATCATATGTATATCTCCTTCTT
AAAGTTAAACAAAATTATTTCTAGAGGGGAATTGTTATCCGCTCACAATTCCCCTATAGTGAGTCGTATT
AATTTCGCGGGATCGAGATCTCGATCCTCTACGCCGGACGCATCGTGGCCGGCATCACCGGCGCCACAGG
TGCGGTTGCTGGCGCCTATATCGCCGACATCACCGATGGGGAAGATCGGGCTCGCCACTTCGGGCTCATG
AGCGCTTGTTTCGGCGTGGGTATGGTGGCAGGCCCCGTGGCCGGGGGACTGTTGGGCGCCATCTCCTTGC
ATGCACCATTCCTTGCGGCGGCGGTGCTCAACGGCCTCAACCTACTACTGGGCTGCTTCCTAATGCAGGA
GTCGCATAAGGGAGAGCGTCGAGATCCCGGACACCATCGAATGGCGCAAAACCTTTCGCGGTATGGCATG
ATAGCGCCCGGAAGAGAGTCAATTCAGGGTGGTGAATGTGAAACCAGTAACGTTATACGATGTCGCAGAG
TATGCCGGTGTCTCTTATCAGACCGTTTCCCGCGTGGTGAACCAGGCCAGCCACGTTTCTGCGAAAACGC
GGGAAAAAGTGGAAGCGGCGATGGCGGAGCTGAATTACATTCCCAACCGCGTGGCACAACAACTGGCGGG
CAAACAGTCGTTGCTGATTGGCGTTGCCACCTCCAGTCTGGCCCTGCACGCGCCGTCGCAAATTGTCGCG
GCGATTAAATCTCGCGCCGATCAACTGGGTGCCAGCGTGGTGGTGTCGATGGTAGAACGAAGCGGCGTCG
AAGCCTGTAAAGCGGCGGTGCACAATCTTCTCGCGCAACGCGTCAGTGGGCTGATCATTAACTATCCGCT
GGATGACCAGGATGCCATTGCTGTGGAAGCTGCCTGCACTAATGTTCCGGCGTTATTTCTTGATGTCTCT
GACCAGACACCCATCAACAGTATTATTTTCTCCCATGAAGACGGTACGCGACTGGGCGTGGAGCATCTGG
TCGCATTGGGTCACCAGCAAATCGCGCTGTTAGCGGGCCCATTAAGTTCTGTCTCGGCGCGTCTGCGTCT
GGCTGGCTGGCATAAATATCTCACTCGCAATCAAATTCAGCCGATAGCGGAACGGGAAGGCGACTGGAGT
GCCATGTCCGGTTTTCAACAAACCATGCAAATGCTGAATGAGGGCATCGTTCCCACTGCGATGCTGGTTG
CCAACGATCAGATGGCGCTGGGCGCAATGCGCGCCATTACCGAGTCCGGGCTGCGCGTTGGTGCGGATAT
CTCGGTAGTGGGATACGACGATACCGAAGACAGCTCATGTTATATCCCGCCGTTAACCACCATCAAACAG
GATTTTCGCCTGCTGGGGCAAACCAGCGTGGACCGCTTGCTGCAACTCTCTCAGGGCCAGGCGGTGAAGG
GCAATCAGCTGTTGCCCGTCTCACTGGTGAAAAGAAAAACCACCCTGGCGCCCAATACGCAAACCGCCTC
TCCCCGCGCGTTGGCCGATTCATTAATGCAGCTGGCACGACAGGTTTCCCGACTGGAAAGCGGGCAGTGA
GCGCAACGCAATTAATGTAAGTTAGCTCACTCATTAGGCACCGGGATCTCGACCGATGCCCTTGAGAGCC
TTCAACCCAGTCAGCTCCTTCCGGTGGGCGCGGGGCATGACTATCGTCGCCGCACTTATGACTGTCTTCT
TTATCATGCAACTCGTAGGACAGGTGCCGGCAGCGCTCTGGGTCATTTTCGGCGAGGACCGCTTTCGCTG
GAGCGCGACGATGATCGGCCTGTCGCTTGCGGTATTCGGAATCTTGCACGCCCTCGCTCAAGCCTTCGTC
ACTGGTCCCGCCACCAAACGTTTCGGCGAGAAGCAGGCCATTATCGCCGGCATGGCGGCCCCACGGGTGC
GCATGATCGTGCTCCTGTCGTTGAGGACCCGGCTAGGCTGGCGGGGTTGCCTTACTGGTTAGCAGAATGA
ATCACCGATACGCGAGCGAACGTGAAGCGACTGCTGCTGCAAAACGTCTGCGACCTGAGCAACAACATGA
ATGGTCTTCGGTTTCCGTGTTTCGTAAAGTCTGGAAACGCGGAAGTCAGCGCCCTGCACCATTATGTTCC
GGATCTGCATCGCAGGATGCTGCTGGCTACCCTGTGGAACACCTACATCTGTATTAACGAAGCGCTGGCA
TTGACCCTGAGTGATTTTTCTCTGGTCCCGCCGCATCCATACCGCCAGTTGTTTACCCTCACAACGTTCC
AGTAACCGGGCATGTTCATCATCAGTAACCCGTATCGTGAGCATCCTCTCTCGTTTCATCGGTATCATTA
CCCCCATGAACAGAAATCCCCCTTACACGGAGGCATCAGTGACCAAACAGGAAAAAACCGCCCTTAACAT
GGCCCGCTTTATCAGAAGCCAGACATTAACGCTTCTGGAGAAACTCAACGAGCTGGACGCGGATGAACAG
GCAGACATCTGTGAATCGCTTCACGACCACGCTGATGAGCTTTACCGCAGCTGCCTCGCGCGTTTCGGTG
ATGACGGTGAAAACCTCTGACACATGCAGCTCCCGGAGACGGTCACAGCTTGTCTGTAAGCGGATGCCGG
GAGCAGACAAGCCCGTCAGGGCGCGTCAGCGGGTGTTGGCGGGTGTCGGGGCGCAGCCATGACCCAGTCA
CGTAGCGATAGCGGAGTGTATACTGGCTTAACTATGCGGCATCAGAGCAGATTGTACTGAGAGTGCACCA
TTGCGGTGTGAAATACCGCACAGATGCGTAAGGAGAAAATACCGCATCAGGCGCTCTTCCGCTTCCTCGC
TCACTGACTCGCTGCGCTCGGTCGTTCGGCTGCGGCGAGCGGTATCAGCTCACTCAAAGGCGGTAATACG
GTTATCCACAGAATCAGGGGATAACGCAGGAAAGAACATGTGAGCAAAAGGCCAGCAAAAGGCCAGGAAC
CGTAAAAAGGCCGCGTTGCTGGCGTTTTTCCATAGGCTCCGCCCCCCTGACGAGCATCACAAAAATCGAC
GCTCAAGTCAGAGGTGGCGAAACCCGACAGGACTATAAAGATACCAGGCGTTTCCCCCTGGAAGCTCCCT
CGTGCGCTCTCCTGTTCCGACCCTGCCGCTTACCGGATACCTGTCCGCCTTTCTCCCTTCGGGAAGCGTG
GCGCTTTCTCATAGCTCACGCTGTAGGTATCTCAGTTCGGTGTAGGTCGTTCGCTCCAAGCTGGGCTGTG
TGCACGAACCCCCCGTTCAGCCCGACCGCTGCGCCTTATCCGGTAACTATCGTCTTGAGTCCAACCCGGT
AAGACACGACTTATCGCCACTGGCAGCAGCCACTGGTAACAGGATTAGCAGAGCGAGGTATGTAGGCGGT
GCTACAGAGTTCTTGAAGTGGTGGCCTAACTACGGCTACACTAGAAGGACAGTATTTGGTATCTGCGCTC
TGCTGAAGCCAGTTACCTTCGGAAAAAGAGTTGGTAGCTCTTGATCCGGCAAACAAACCACCGCTGGTAG
CGGTGGTTTTTTTGTTTGCAAGCAGCAGATTACGCGCAGAAAAAAAGGATCTCAAGAAGATCCTTTGATC
TTTTCTACGGGGTCTGACGCTCAGTGGAACGAAAACTCACGTTAAGGGATTTTGGTCATGAGATTATCAA
AAAGGATCTTCACCTAGATCCTTTTAAATTAAAAATGAAGTTTTAAATCAATCTAAAGTATATATGAGTA
AACTTGGTCTGACAGTTACCAATGCTTAATCAGTGAGGCACCTATCTCAGCGATCTGTCTATTTCGTTCA
TCCATAGTTGCCTGACTCCCCGTCGTGTAGATAACTACGATACGGGAGGGCTTACCATCTGGCCCCAGTG
CTGCAATGATACCGCGAGACCCACGCTCACCGGCTCCAGATTTATCAGCAATAAACCAGCCAGCCGGAAG
GGCCGAGCGCAGAAGTGGTCCTGCAACTTTATCCGCCTCCATCCAGTCTATTAATTGTTGCCGGGAAGCT
AGAGTAAGTAGTTCGCCAGTTAATAGTTTGCGCAACGTTGTTGCCATTGCTGCAGGCATCGTGGTGTCAC
GCTCGTCGTTTGGTATGGCTTCATTCAGCTCCGGTTCCCAACGATCAAGGCGAGTTACATGATCCCCCAT
GTTGTGCAAAAAAGCGGTTAGCTCCTTCGGTCCTCCGATCGTTGTCAGAAGTAAGTTGGCCGCAGTGTTA
TCACTCATGGTTATGGCAGCACTGCATAATTCTCTTACTGTCATGCCATCCGTAAGATGCTTTTCTGTGA
CTGGTGAGTACTCAACCAAGTCATTCTGAGAATAGTGTATGCGGCGACCGAGTTGCTCTTGCCCGGCGTC
AATACGGGATAATACCGCGCCACATAGCAGAACTTTAAAAGTGCTCATCATTGGAAAACGTTCTTCGGGG
CGAAAACTCTCAAGGATCTTACCGCTGTTGAGATCCAGTTCGATGTAACCCACTCGTGCACCCAACTGAT
CTTCAGCATCTTTTACTTTCACCAGCGTTTCTGGGTGAGCAAAAACAGGAAGGCAAAATGCCGCAAAAAA
GGGAATAAGGGCGACACGGAAATGTTGAATACTCATACTCTTCCTTTTTCAATATTATTGAAGCATTTAT
CAGGGTTATTGTCTCATGAGCGGATACATATTTGAATGTATTTAGAAAAATAAACAAATAGGGGTTCCGC
GCACATTTCCCCGAAAAGTGCCACCTAAATTGTAAGCGTTAATATTTTGTTAAAATTCGCGTTAAATTTT
TGTTAAATCAGCTCATTTTTTAACCAATAGGCCGAAATCGGCAAAATCCCTTATAAATCAAAAGAATAGA
CCGAGATAGGGT
[37 nt withheld, positions 5543-5579]
AAAGAACGTGGACTCCAACGTCAAAGG
[49 nt withheld, positions 5607-5655]
T
[91 nt withheld, positions 5657-5747]
G
[124 nt withheld, positions 5749-5872]
CCCATTCGCCA
Features (pLannotate 1.2.2; 19 found; start..end, strand, type, name):
     26..73      -  terminator     T7 terminator: transcription terminator for bacteriophage T7 RNA polymerase
     81..130     -  CDS            SET1 (fragment): solubility-enhancement tag derived from T7 phage gene 10B
    140..157     -  CDS            9xHis (fragment): 9xHis affinity tag
    207..683     -  CDS            folA: DYR_ECOLI - Also known as tmrA. Experimental evidence at protein level: Swiss-Prot protein existence level 1. Key enzyme in folate metabolism. Catalyzes an essential reaction for de novo glycine and purine synthesis, and for DNA precursor synthesis. From Escherichia coli (strain K12).
    691..713     -  RBS            RBS: efficient ribosome binding site from bacteriophage T7 gene 10 (Olins and Rangwala, 1989)
    728..752     -  protein_bind   lac operator: The lac repressor binds to the lac operator to inhibit transcription in E. coli. This inhibition can be relieved by adding lactose or isopropyl-β-D-thiogalactopyranoside (IPTG). lac repressor encoded by lacI
    753..771     -  promoter       T7 promoter: promoter for bacteriophage T7 RNA polymerase
    793..1072    +  CDS            TcR (fragment): tetracycline efflux protein; tet; confers resistance to tetracycline
   1080..1157    +  promoter       lacI promoter: lacI
   1158..2240    +  CDS            lacI: lac repressor; lacI; The lac repressor binds to the lac operator to inhibit transcription in E. coli. This inhibition can be relieved by adding lactose or isopropyl-β-D-thiogalactopyranoside (IPTG).
   2253..2274    +  protein_bind   CAP binding site: CAP binding activates transcription in the presence of cAMP. E. coli catabolite activator protein
   2289..2580    +  CDS            TcR (fragment): tetracycline efflux protein; tet; confers resistance to tetracycline
   2652..3032    -  CDS            YPB1_ECOLX: Protein predicted: Swiss-Prot protein existence level 4. From Escherichia coli.
   3049..3240    +  CDS            rop: Rop protein, which maintains plasmids at low copy number; rop
   3342..3481    +  misc_feature   bom: basis of mobility region from pBR322
   3667..4255    -  rep_origin     ori: high-copy-number ColE1/pMB1/pBR322/pUC origin of replication
   4426..5286    -  CDS            AmpR: β-lactamase; bla; confers resistance to ampicillin, carbenicillin, and related antibiotics
   5287..5391    -  promoter       AmpR promoter: bla
   5444..5872    -  rep_origin     f1 ori (sequence partly withheld): f1 bacteriophage origin of replication; arrow indicates direction of (+) strand synthesis
