[The description below was written by a language model from this plasmid's Addgene catalogue record and pLannotate feature annotations shown in this document.]
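Description:
pET22b-ecDHFR-dCys-T46C is a bacterial expression plasmid built on the Novagen pET22b backbone for producing a mutant form of Escherichia coli dihydrofolate reductase (ecDHFR, the folA gene product). It is propagated in E. coli under ampicillin selection conferred by the β-lactamase gene. Replication depends on a pBR322-type ColE1 origin which, together with the rop gene and the bom mobility region, gives the low copy number listed in the record. An f1 origin is also present and would allow single-stranded DNA production. The short tetracycline-resistance fragments and the predicted open reading frame flagged in the annotation appear to be pBR322-derived backbone remnants rather than functional markers.

The roughly 480 bp folA insert was cloned between NdeI and BamHI. It sits downstream of a T7 promoter with an adjacent lac operator and the T7 gene 10 ribosome binding site, and it is followed by the T7 terminator. The plasmid-borne lacI gene supplies repressor, so expression is held off until induction with IPTG in a host that provides T7 RNA polymerase. A short His-tag segment is annotated downstream of the insert. The record does not state whether this segment is in frame with DHFR or whether a stop codon precedes it, so the protein may be untagged.

The encoded enzyme carries C85A and C152S, which remove both native cysteines (the "dCys" background), plus T46C, which introduces a single new cysteine. A unique cysteine of this kind is typically used for site-specific labelling, which fits the associated study probing the electrostatics of active-site microenvironments along the DHFR catalytic cycle.
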