Addgene plasmid #110543: pET22b-ecDHFR-dCys-T46C
Purpose: Bacterial expression of E.coli DHFR C85A/C152S/T46C mutant
Depositing lab: Stephen Benkovic. Depositing organization: Pennsylvania State University. Publication: Probing the electrostatics of active site microenvironments along the catalytic cycle for Escherichia coli dihydrofolate reductase. Liu CT, Layfield JP, Stewart RJ 3rd, French JB, Hanoian P, Asbury JB, Hammes-Schiffer S, Benkovic SJ. J Am Chem Soc. 2014 Jul 23;136(29):10349-60. doi: 10.1021/ja5038947. Epub 2014 Jul 11. PubMed 24977791.
Backbone
  Vector backbone: pET22b
  Backbone manufacturer: Novagen
  Backbone size w/o insert (bp): 5493
  Vector type: Bacterial Expression
Growth in bacteria
  Bacterial resistance: Ampicillin, 100 μg/mL
  Growth temperature: 37°C
  Growth strain: DH5alpha
  Copy number: Low Copy
Gene/Insert
  Gene/Insert name: ecDHFR (alt names: dihydrofolate reductase; folA)
  Species: E.coli
  Insert size (bp): 480
  Mutation: T46 mutated to C46, C85 mutated to A85, C152 mutated to S152
  Promoter: T7
  Cloning method: Restriction Enzyme; 5′ cloning site NdeI (unknown if destroyed); 3′ cloning site BamHI (unknown if destroyed)
  Sequencing primers: 5′ TAATACGACTCACTATAGGG
Terms and licenses: Academic/Nonprofit Terms; Industry Terms: Not Available to Industry
How to cite: pET22b-ecDHFR-dCys-T46C was a gift from Stephen Benkovic (Addgene plasmid # 110543 ; http://n2t.net/addgene:110543 ; RRID:Addgene_110543)
