>Addgene plasmid #110543 | pET22b-ecDHFR-dCys-T46C | depositor partial sequence | sequence record 208336 | T7 forward primer
GTTTAACTTTAAGAAGGAGATATACATATGATCAGTCTGATTGCGGCGCTAGCGGTAGATCGCGTTATCG
GCATGGAAAACGCCATGCCATGGAACCTGCCTGCCGATCTCGCCTGGTTTAAACGCAACACCTTAAATAA
ACCCGTGATTATGGGGCGCCATTGCTGGGAATCAATCGGTAGGCCTTTGCCCGGCCGCAAAAATATTATC
CTCAGCAGTCAACCCGGGACCGATGATCGGGTTACCTGGGTTAAATCGGTCGACGAAGCCATCGCGGCGG
CTGGTGACGTACCAGAAATCATGGTGATTGGCGGCGGACGCGTTTATGAACAGTTCTTGCCAAAAGCGCA
AAAACTGTATCTGACGCATATCGATGCAGAAGTGGAAGGCGACACCCATTTTCCGGATTACGAGCCGGAT
GACTGGGAATCGGTATTCAGCGAATTCCACGATGCTGATGCGCAGAACTCGCATAGCTATAGTTTCGAAA
TCCTCGAGCGTCGTTAAGGATCCGAATTCGAGCTCCGTCGACAAGCTTGCGGCCGCACTCGAGCACCACC
ACCACCACCACTGAGATCCGGCTGCTAACAAAGCCCGAAAGGAAGCTGAGTTGGCTGCTGCCACC
